>Addgene plasmid #31152 | pCMV-Tag4A-MITF-M (E87R) | addgene partial sequence | sequence record 35778 | T7 5'-TAATACGACTCACTATAGGG-3'
TTAATTAAGGNACCGGGCCCTACTTATCGTCGTCATCCTTGTAATCCTCGAGGTCGACGGTATCGATAAG
CTTACAAGTGTGCTCCGTCTCTTCCATGCTCATACTGCTCCTCCGGCTGCTTGTTTTGGAAGCTCCGGGG
GACACTGAGGAAAGGAGTGGATCAGTGACACCGACGGGAGAAAGGGTGTCGTCCATCAGGATGTCTTCCA
GTTTGGATCCCATTTTTGTGGGGACACTATAGGCTTGGTTGGCCTCAGTCCCAGTTCCGAGGTTGTTGTT
GAAGGTGATGGTGCCATCCGTGAGATCGAGAGTTGTTGTACAGGTTAGGTCTGCATGATGCTGAAGGAGG
TCTTGGCTGCAGTTCTCAAGAACGGGTTCTTGCTTGATGATCCGATTCACCAAATCTGGAGAGCAGAGAC
CCGTGGATGGAATAAGGGAAAGTCCATGAGCTCGAGCCTGCATTTCAAGTTCCTGTATTCTGAGCAACAA
ATGCCGGTTGGCGTGCTCCAGTTTCTTCTGTCGGTTTTCAAGTTCTTTTGCGCGTTGCTNNNCTCGTTGC
AACTTTCGGATATAGTCCACGGATGCTTTTAAGATGGTTCCCTTGTTCCAGCGCATGTCTGGATCATTTG
ACTTGGGAATCAAAGTACCTAGTTCTTTAATGCGGTCATTTATGTTAAATCTTCTTCTTCGTTCAATCAG
GTTGTGATTGTCCTTTTTCTGCCTCTCTTTGGCCAGTGCTCTTGCTTCAGACTCTGTGAGCTCCCTTTTT
ATGTTGGGAAGGTTGGCTGGACAGGAGTTGCTGATGGTGAGGCCTGGTGGGGGCAGANCTTGGTTTCCAT
AAAGATCAATCAAGTTTCCCGAGACAGGCAACGTATTTGCCATTTGC
