>Addgene plasmid #31152 | pCMV-Tag4A-MITF-M (E87R) | addgene partial sequence | sequence record 37500 | CMV-F 5'-CGCAAATGGGCGGTAGGCGTG-3'
GCTAGCGATTACGCCAGCTCGAAATTAACCCTCACTAAAGGGAACAAAAGCTGGAGCTCCACCGCGGTGG
CGGCCGCTCTAGCCCGGGCGGATCCCCCGGGCTGCAGGAATTCATGCTGGAAATGCTAGAATATAATCAC
TATCAGGTGCAGACCCACCTCGAAAACCCCACCAAGTACCACATACAGCAAGCCCAACGGCAGCAGGTAA
AGCAGTACCTTTCTACCACTTTAGCAAATAAACATGCCAACCAAGTCCTGAGCTTGCCATGTCCAAACCA
GCCTGGCGATCATGTCATGCCACCGGTGCCGGGGAGCAGCGCACCCAACAGCCCCATGGCTATGCTTACG
CTTAACTCCAACTGTGAAAAAAGGGGATTTTATAAGTTTGAAGAGCAAAACAGGGCAGAGAGCGAGTGCC
CAGGCATGAACACACATTCACGAGCGTCCTGTATGCAGATGGATGATGTAATCGATGACATCATTAGCCT
AGAATCAAGTTATAATGAGGAAATCTTGGGCTTGATGGATCCTGCTTTGCAAATGGCAAATACGTTGCCT
GTCTCGGGAAACTTGATTGATCTTTATGGAAACCAAGGTCTGCCCCCACCAGGCCTCACCATCAGCAACT
CCTGTCCAGCCAACCTTCCCAACATAAAAAGGGAGCTCACAGAGTCTGAAGCAAGAGCACTGGCCAAAGA
GAGGCAGAAAAAGGACAATCACAACCTGATTGAACGAAGAAAAGATTAACATAATGACGCATTAAGACTA
GGTACTTGATTCCAAGTCAATGATCAGACTGCCTGAACAG
