[The description below was written by a language model from this plasmid's Addgene catalogue record.]
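Description:
pCMV-Tag4A-MITF-M (E87R) is a mammalian expression plasmid built on the commercial pCMV-Tag4A backbone (about 4.3 kb without insert), a vector designed to produce C-terminally FLAG-tagged proteins in transfected mammalian cells. It is maintained as a high-copy plasmid in E. coli under kanamycin selection, and the record lists neomycin resistance as the mammalian marker, so stably transfected cells can be selected with G418. No feature table accompanies the record, so the promoter and other regulatory elements are not itemised. The backbone name indicates that expression is driven by the cytomegalovirus immediate-early promoter, which gives strong constitutive transcription in most mammalian cell lines.

The insert is a 1,257 bp human cDNA encoding the M isoform of MITF (microphthalmia-associated transcription factor), the melanocyte-specific form of this basic helix-loop-helix leucine zipper regulator of melanocyte development, pigmentation genes and survival. It was cloned between the EcoRI and HindIII sites, both of which remain intact, and is positioned to read in frame into the FLAG epitope supplied by the backbone, allowing detection or immunoprecipitation of the protein with anti-FLAG antibodies. The coding sequence carries a point substitution changing glutamic acid 87 to arginine (E87R). The construct comes from a study of mutations in the MITF pathway in melanoma, which suggests it is used to express this variant alongside wild-type MITF-M and compare properties such as expression and transcriptional activity. The record itself does not state the functional consequence of the substitution.
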