Addgene plasmid #31152: pCMV-Tag4A-MITF-M (E87R)
Depositing lab: Yardena Samuels. Depositing organization: National Human Genome Research Institute (NHGRI). Publication: Frequent mutations in the MITF pathway in melanoma. Cronin JC, Wunderlich J, Loftus SK, Prickett TD, Wei X, Ridd K, Vemula S, Burrell AS, Agrawal NS, Lin JC, Banister CE, Buckhaults P, Rosenberg SA, Bastian BC, Pavan WJ, Samuels Y. Pigment Cell Melanoma Res. 2009 Aug . 22(4):435-44. 10.1111/j.1755-148X.2009.00578.x PubMed 19422606.
Backbone
  Vector backbone: pCMV-TAG4A
  Backbone manufacturer: Stratagene
  Backbone size w/o insert (bp): 4300
  Vector type: Mammalian Expression, Bacterial Expression
  Selectable markers: Neomycin (select with G418)
Growth in bacteria
  Bacterial resistance: Kanamycin, 50 μg/mL
  Growth temperature: 37°C
  Growth strain: DH5alpha
  Copy number: High Copy
Gene/Insert
  Gene/Insert name: MITF-M
  Species: H. sapiens (human)
  Insert size (bp): 1257
  Mutation: Glutamic acid 87 changed to Arginine
  GenBank ID: NM_198158
  Entrez Gene: MITF (a.k.a. CMM8, COMMAD, MI, MITF-A, WS2, WS2A, bHLHe32)
  Tag / fusion protein: FLAG (C terminal on backbone)
  Cloning method: Restriction Enzyme; 5′ cloning site EcoRI (not destroyed); 3′ cloning site HindIII (not destroyed)
  Sequencing primers: 5′ N/A
Terms and licenses: Academic/Nonprofit Terms; Industry Terms: Not Available to Industry
How to cite: pCMV-Tag4A-MITF-M (E87R) was a gift from Yardena Samuels (Addgene plasmid # 31152 ; http://n2t.net/addgene:31152 ; RRID:Addgene_31152)
